>Addgene plasmid #12856 | DCT.VV.Orf168 | addgene partial sequence | sequence record 19245 | T7 5'-TAATACGACTCACTATAGGG-3'
TACCGAGCTCGGATCCAGTACCCTTCACCGAATTCCAGCTGACCACCATGCTACATGAGTTCCATGTGCG
GAGATTGTTAAAGTTTAGGGTAGAGAGTTGTTCTAGCATCCATTCATTGTCTTTACATCCGTTATATGTA
ATTATGTCACCCATGGACATTATAGGTTTTAATAGTACTTCAGATACTGGAATAAGATATTGTTCGTATA
TGTGTTTGATAATCATTTGTTGCGTTTCTGGAGAACTTTTCTCTGCATGAGCAATTCCCGGGGATCCGAA
TAAAGGGTCAAGACAATTCTGCAGATATCCAGCACAGTGGCGGCCGCTCGAGTCTAGAGGGCCCGCGGTT
CGAAGGTAAGCCTATCCCTAACCCTCTCCTCGGTCTCGATTCTACGCGTACCGGTCATCATCACCATCAC
CATTGAGTTTAAACCCGCTGATCAGCCTCGACTGTGCCTTCTAGTTGCCAGCCATCTGTTGTTTGCCCCT
CCCCCGTGCCTTCCTTGACCCTGGAAGGTGCCACTCCCACTGTCCTTTCCTAATAAAATGAGGAAATTGC
ATCGCATTGTCTGAGTAGGTGTCATTCTATTCTGGGGGGTTGGGGGTGGGGCAGGACAGCAAGGGGGAGG
ATTGGGAAGACAATAGCAGGCATGCTGGGGATGCGGTGGGCTCTATGGCTTCTGAGGCGGAAAGAACCAG
CTGGGGCTCTAGGGGGTAT
