[The description below was written by a language model from this plasmid's Addgene catalogue record.]
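Description:
DCT.VV.Orf168 is a mammalian expression plasmid built on the commercial pcDNA 3.1D V5-His-TOPO backbone (about 5.5 kb without insert) and carrying a short, 213 bp open reading frame from vaccinia virus. It is one member of a library of vaccinia ORF clones; the "Orf168" designation is internal to that library, and the record does not itself give the corresponding gene names in the Copenhagen or WR strains, referring instead to a supplementary spreadsheet. The plasmid is maintained at high copy in standard E. coli cloning strains under ampicillin selection, and it carries a neomycin resistance marker that allows G418 selection in mammalian cells.

The insert is recorded as flanked by BamHI sites that remain intact on both sides, so it can be released as a single fragment, and a T7 primer site upstream is used for sequencing into the ORF. No feature table is supplied, so the promoter and tag arrangement are not explicitly documented. Vectors of this family normally drive expression from a CMV immediate-early promoter and offer C-terminal V5 and polyhistidine tags, but whether the ORF is in frame with those tags here is not stated.

The associated work concerned identifying poxvirus CD8+ T cell determinants to inform smallpox vaccine design, which suggests the library was used to express individual viral ORFs in mammalian cells to find those recognised by T cells. The depositors caution that the clone was made for screening and may differ from the canonical gene sequence, so sequence verification against the quality-control data is advisable before relying on the encoded protein.
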