Addgene plasmid #12856: DCT.VV.Orf168
Purpose: This plasmid was designed for screening purposes and may contain discrepancies relative to the current canonical GenBank version of the gene.
Depositing lab: Jack Bennink & Jon Yewdell. Depositing organization: National Institute of Allergy and Infectious Diseases (NIAID). Publication: Identification of poxvirus CD8+ T cell determinants to enable rational design and characterization of smallpox vaccines. Tscharke DC, Karupiah G, Zhou J, Palmore T, Irvine KR, Haeryfar SM, Williams S, Sidney J, Sette A, Bennink JR, Yewdell JW. J Exp Med. 2005 January 3; 201(1): 95–104. 10.1084/jem.20041912 PubMed 15623576.
Backbone
  Vector backbone: pcDNA 3.1D V5-His-TOPO
  Backbone manufacturer: Invitrogen
  Backbone size w/o insert (bp): 5514
  Vector type: Mammalian Expression
  Selectable markers: Neomycin (select with G418)
Growth in bacteria
  Bacterial resistance: Ampicillin, 100 μg/mL
  Growth temperature: 37°C
  Growth strain: DH5alpha
  Copy number: High Copy
Gene/Insert
  Gene/Insert name: VV.Orf168
  Species: Vaccinia Virus
  Insert size (bp): 213
  Cloning method: Restriction Enzyme; 5′ cloning site BamHI (not destroyed); 3′ cloning site BamHI (not destroyed)
  Sequencing primers: 5′ Universal T7
Terms and licenses: Academic/Nonprofit Terms; Industry Terms: Not Available to Industry
Depositor comments: Please see the Vaccinia kit page ( https://www.addgene.org/vvorf/ ) for more information. The kit page contains the supplemental VVOrfData spreadsheet, which includes important information about this plasmid. The plasmid and insert names provided here relate only to this library. The name of the ORF (if present) in VACV strain Copenhagen and the name of the ORF (if annotated) in VACV strain WR sequence can be found in VVOrfData spreadsheet. Please note that the amino acid sequence given for each ORF in the spreadsheet may contain some errors. Additionally, changes from the expected sequence may be present in these plasmids. Please see Addgene's quality control sequence and sequencing notes in the VVOrfData spreadsheet before ordering this plasmid.
How to cite: DCT.VV.Orf168 was a gift from Jack Bennink & Jon Yewdell (Addgene plasmid # 12856 ; http://n2t.net/addgene:12856 ; RRID:Addgene_12856)
